Addgene plasmid #236571: pMK024
Purpose: (Empty Backbone) Cloning vector for PaqCI Golden Gate assembly of ISAam1 guides into ISAam1 plant expression vector
Depositing lab: Steven Jacobsen. Depositing organization: University of California, Los Angeles (UCLA). Publication: Viral delivery of an RNA-guided genome editor for transgene-free germline editing in Arabidopsis. Weiss T, Kamalu M, Shi H, Li Z, Amerasekera J, Zhong Z, Adler BA, Song MM, Vohra K, Wirnowski G, Chitkara S, Ambrose C, Steinmetz N, Sridharan A, Sahagun D, Banfield JF, Doudna JA, Jacobsen SE. Nat Plants. 2025 Apr 22. doi: 10.1038/s41477-025-01989-9. PubMed 40263581.
Backbone
  Vector backbone: T-DNA
  Vector type: Plant Expression
Growth in bacteria
  Bacterial resistance: Kanamycin, 50 μg/mL
  Growth temperature: 37°C
  Growth strain: ccdB Survival
  Copy number: Unknown
Terms and licenses: Academic/Nonprofit Terms; Industry Terms: Not Available to Industry
Depositor comments: Please visit https://doi.org/10.1101/2024.07.17.603964 for bioRxiv preprint.
How to cite: pMK024 was a gift from Steven Jacobsen (Addgene plasmid # 236571 ; http://n2t.net/addgene:236571 ; RRID:Addgene_236571)
