[The description below was written by a language model from this plasmid's Addgene catalogue record and pLannotate feature annotations shown in this document.]
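Description:
pMK024 is a 14.7 kb binary T-DNA plant expression vector supplied as an empty backbone. According to the record, it is the recipient plasmid for PaqCI Golden Gate assembly of guide sequences into an ISAam1 plant expression vector. It has a pCAMBIA-style dual replication system. A ColE1/pBR322-type origin with the bom mobilisation region supports maintenance in E. coli. The pVS1 oriV, together with the RepA replication and StaA stability genes, supports maintenance in Agrobacterium. Bacterial selection is by kanamycin (aphA-3).

Between the nopaline-type left and right border repeats, the T-DNA carries a plant selection cassette in which an enhanced (duplicated-enhancer) CaMV 35S promoter drives hygromycin phosphotransferase, ending in the CaMV poly(A) signal. The cloning position is occupied by a Gateway-type counterselection stuffer made up of ccdB, a partial ccdA and a chloramphenicol resistance gene, flanked by attR1 and attR2. This stuffer explains why the plasmid is propagated in a ccdB-tolerant strain. Presumably it is displaced when a guide is inserted, so that only correct assemblies grow in standard E. coli, although the PaqCI sites themselves are not annotated. On one side of the stuffer lies the pea rbcS-E9 terminator. On the other side is a long, largely unannotated region, in the same orientation, that contains a 2xFLAG tag. This region plausibly holds the tagged ISAam1 coding sequence and its promoter, but the feature table does not identify either, and the promoter driving the guide is likewise unstated.

The associated publication concerns RNA-guided genome editing in Arabidopsis, which fits use of guide-loaded derivatives for Agrobacterium-mediated delivery to test ISAam1 editing in plants.
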