Features (pLannotate 1.2.2; 28 found; start..end, strand, type, name):
    438..1067    +  CDS            pVS1 StaA: stability protein from the Pseudomonas plasmid pVS1 (Heeb et al., 2000)
   1496..2569    +  CDS            pVS1 RepA: replication protein from the Pseudomonas plasmid pVS1 (Heeb et al., 2000)
   2635..2829    +  rep_origin     pVS1 oriV: origin of replication for the Pseudomonas plasmid pVS1 (Heeb et al., 2000)
   3032..3071    +  CDS            rop (fragment): Rop protein, which maintains plasmids at low copy number; rop
   3173..3313    +  misc_feature   bom: basis of mobility region from pBR322
   3499..4087    -  rep_origin     ori: high-copy-number ColE1/pMB1/pBR322/pUC origin of replication
   4174..4968    -  CDS            KanR: aminoglycoside phosphotransferase; aphA-3; confers resistance to kanamycin
   5393..5417    +  misc_feature   LB T-DNA repeat: left border repeat from nopaline C58 T-DNA
   5495..5669    -  polyA_signal   CaMV poly(A) signal: cauliflower mosaic virus polyadenylation signal
   5710..6735    -  CDS            HygR: hygromycin B phosphotransferase confers resistance to hygromycin
   6802..7478    -  promoter       CaMV 35S promoter (enhanced): cauliflower mosaic virus 35S promoter with a duplicated enhancer region
   7568..7656    +  CDS            lacI (fragment): lac repressor; lacI; The lac repressor binds to the lac operator to inhibit transcription in E. coli. This inhibition can be relieved by adding lactose or isopropyl-β-D-thiogalactopyranoside (IPTG).
   7669..7690    +  protein_bind   CAP binding site: CAP binding activates transcription in the presence of cAMP. E. coli catabolite activator protein
   7705..7735    +  promoter       lac promoter: promoter for the E. coli lac operon
   7739..7761    +  protein_bind   lac operator (fragment): The lac repressor binds to the lac operator to inhibit transcription in E. coli. This inhibition can be relieved by adding lactose or isopropyl-β-D-thiogalactopyranoside (IPTG). lac repressor encoded by lacI
   7799..8431    -  terminator     E9 terminator: terminator and polyadenylation signal from the pea rbcS-E9 gene
   8513..8637    +  protein_bind   attR2: mutant version of attR; recombination site for the Gateway® LR reaction LR Clonase™
   8678..8983    -  CDS            ccdB: CcdB, a bacterial toxin that poisons DNA gyrase; ccdB; Plasmids containing the ccdB gene cannot be propagated in standard E. coli strains.
   8988..9146    -  CDS            ccdA (fragment): CCDA_ECO57 - Also known as H, letA. Experimental evidence at protein level: Swiss-Prot protein existence level 1. Antitoxin component of a type II toxin-antitoxin (TA) system which inhibits the post-segregational killing (PSK) of plasmid-free cells, also referred to as a plasmid addiction system. Binds to and blocks the activity of CcdB; will also remove bound CcdB protein from the CcdB-GyrA complex by forming a CcdA-CcdB complex, a process termed rejuvenation. Functions as a transcriptional corepressor for the ccdAB operon, repression also requires CcdB (By similarity). From Escherichia coli
   9303..9983    -  CDS            CmR: chloramphenicol acetyltransferase confers resistance to chloramphenicol
   9984..10013   -  promoter       cat promoter (fragment): promoter of the E. coli cat gene encoding chloramphenicol acetyltransferase
  10037..10067   -  promoter       lac UV5 promoter: E. coli lac promoter with an "up" mutation
  10092..10216   -  protein_bind   attR1: mutant version of attR; recombination site for the Gateway® LR reaction LR Clonase™
  11505..11552   -  CDS            2xFLAG: two tandem FLAG® epitope tags
  13566..13595   +  misc_feature   MCS (fragment): pUC18/19 multiple cloning site
  13598..13752   +  CDS            lacZα (fragment): LacZα fragment of β-galactosidase; lacZ fragment
  13818..13842   +  misc_feature   RB T-DNA repeat: right border repeat from nopaline C58 T-DNA
  14182..14583   +  CDS            Y4CG_SINFN (fragment): Protein inferred from homology: Swiss-Prot protein existence level 3. From Sinorhizobium fredii (strain NBRC 101917 / NGR234).
>Addgene plasmid #236571 | pMK024 | addgene full sequence | sequence record 490905 | Addgene NGS Result
CCTGTACCGCGCACTTGAGCGCAGCGAGGAAGTGACGCCCACCGAGGCCAGGCGGCGCGGTGCCTTCCGT
GAGGACGCATTGACCGAGGCCGACGCCCTGGCGGCCGCCGAGAATGAACGCCAAGAGGAACAAGCATGAA
ACCGCACCAGGACGGCCAGGACGAACCGTTTTTCATTACCGAAGAGATCGAGGCGGAGATGATCGCGGCC
GGGTACGTGTTCGAGCCGCCCGCGCACGTCTCAACCGTGCGGCTGCATGAAATCCTGGCCGGTTTGTCTG
ATGCCAAGCTGGCGGCCTGGCCGGCCAGCTTGGCCGCTGAAGAAACCGAGCGCCGCCGTCTAAAAAGGTG
ATGTGTATTTGAGTAAAACAGCTTGCGTCATGCGGTCGCTGCGTATATGATGCGATGAGTAAATAAACAA
ATACGCAAGGGGAACGCATGAAGGTTATCGCTGTACTTAACCAGAAAGGCGGGTCAGGCAAGACGACCAT
CGCAACCCATCTAGCCCGCGCCCTGCAACTCGCCGGGGCCGATGTTCTGTTAGTCGATTCCGATCCCCAG
GGCAGTGCCCGCGATTGGGCGGCCGTGCGGGAAGATCAACCGCTAACCGTTGTCGGCATCGACCGCCCGA
CGATTGACCGCGACGTGAAGGCCATCGGCCGGCGCGACTTCGTAGTGATCGACGGAGCGCCCCAGGCGGC
GGACTTGGCTGTGTCCGCGATCAAGGCAGCCGACTTCGTGCTGATTCCGGTGCAGCCAAGCCCTTACGAC
ATATGGGCCACCGCCGACCTGGTGGAGCTGGTTAAGCAGCGCATTGAGGTCACGGATGGAAGGCTACAAG
CGGCCTTTGTCGTGTCGCGGGCGATCAAAGGCACGCGCATCGGCGGTGAGGTTGCCGAGGCGCTGGCCGG
GTACGAGCTGCCCATTCTTGAGTCCCGTATCACGCAGCGCGTGAGCTACCCAGGCACTGCCGCCGCCGGC
ACAACCGTTCTTGAATCAGAACCCGAGGGCGACGCTGCCCGCGAGGTCCAGGCGCTGGCCGCTGAAATTA
AATCAAAACTCATTTGAGTTAATGAGGTAAAGAGAAAATGAGCAAAAGCACAAACACGCTAAGTGCCGGC
CGTCCGAGCGCACGCAGCAGCAAGGCTGCAACGTTGGCCAGCCTGGCAGACACGCCAGCCATGAAGCGGG
TCAACTTTCAGTTGCCGGCGGAGGATCACACCAAGCTGAAGATGTACGCGGTACGCCAAGGCAAGACCAT
TACCGAGCTGCTATCTGAATACATCGCGCAGCTACCAGAGTAAATGAGCAAATGAATAAATGAGTAGATG
AATTTTAGCGGCTAAAGGAGGCGGCATGGAAAATCAAGAACAACCAGGCACCGACGCCGTGGAATGCCCC
ATGTGTGGAGGAACGGGCGGTTGGCCAGGCGTAAGCGGCTGGGTTGCCTGCCGGCCCTGCAATGGCACTG
GAACCCCCAAGCCCGAGGAATCGGCGTGAGCGGTCGCAAACCATCCGGCCCGGTACAAATCGGCGCGGCG
CTGGGTGATGACCTGGTGGAGAAGTTGAAGGCCGCGCAGGCCGCCCAGCGGCAACGCATCGAGGCAGAAG
CACGCCCCGGTGAATCGTGGCAAGCGGCCGCTGATCGAATCCGCAAAGAATCCCGGCAACCGCCGGCAGC
CGGTGCGCCGTCGATTAGGAAGCCGCCCAAGGGCGACGAGCAACCAGATTTTTTCGTTCCGATGCTCTAT
GACGTGGGCACCCGCGATAGTCGCAGCATCATGGACGTGGCCGTTTTCCGTCTGTCGAAGCGTGACCGAC
GAGCTGGCGAGGTGATCCGCTACGAGCTTCCAGACGGGCACGTAGAGGTTTCCGCAGGGCCGGCCGGCAT
GGCCAGTGTGTGGGATTACGACCTGGTACTGATGGCGGTTTCCCATCTAACCGAATCCATGAACCGATAC
CGGGAAGGGAAGGGAGACAAGCCCGGCCGCGTGTTCCGTCCACACGTTGCGGACGTACTCAAGTTCTGCC
GGCGAGCCGATGGCGGAAAGCAGAAAGACGACCTGGTAGAAACCTGCATTCGGTTAAACACCACGCACGT
TGCCATGCAGCGTACGAAGAAGGCCAAGAACGGCCGCCTGGTGACGGTATCCGAGGGTGAAGCCTTGATT
AGCCGCTACAAGATCGTAAAGAGCGAAACCGGGCGGCCGGAGTACATCGAGATCGAGCTAGCTGATTGGA
TGTACCGCGAGATCACAGAAGGCAAGAACCCGGACGTGCTGACGGTTCACCCCGATTACTTTTTGATCGA
TCCCGGCATCGGCCGTTTTCTCTACCGCCTGGCACGCCGCGCCGCAGGCAAGGCAGAAGCCAGATGGTTG
TTCAAGACGATCTACGAACGCAGTGGCAGCGCCGGAGAGTTCAAGAAGTTCTGTTTCACCGTGCGCAAGC
TGATCGGGTCAAATGACCTGCCGGAGTACGATTTGAAGGAGGAGGCGGGGCAGGCTGGCCCGATCCTAGT
CATGCGCTACCGCAACCTGATCGAGGGCGAAGCATCCGCCGGTTCCTAATGTACGGAGCAGATGCTAGGG
CAAATTGCCCTAGCAGGGGAAAAAGGTCGAAAAGGTCTCTTTCCTGTGGATAGCACGTACATTGGGAACC
CAAAGCCGTACATTGGGAACCGGAACCCGTACATTGGGAACCCAAAGCCGTACATTGGGAACCGGTCACA
CATGTAAGTGACTGATATAAAAGAGAAAAAAGGCGATTTTTCCGCCTAAAACTCTTTAAAACTTATTAAA
ACTCTTAAAACCCGCCTGGCCTGTGCATAACTGTCTGGCCAGCGCACAGCCGAAGAGCTGCAAAAAGCGC
CTACCCTTCGGTCGCTGCGCTCCCTACGCCCCGCCGCTTCGCGTCGGCCTATCGCGGCCGCTGGCCGCTC
AAAAATGGCTGGCCTACGGCCAGGCAATCTACCAGGGCGCGGACAAGCCGCGCCGTCGCCACTCGACCGC
CGGCGCCCACATCAAGGCACCCTGCCTCGCGCGTTTCGGTGATGACGGTGAAAACCTCTGACACATGCAG
CTCCCGGAGACGGTCACAGCTTGTCTGTAAGCGGATGCCGGGAGCAGACAAGCCCGTCAGGGCGCGTCAG
CGGGTGTTGGCGGGTGTCGGGGCGCAGCCATGACCCAGTCACGTAGCGATAGCGGAGTGTATACTGGCTT
AACTATGCGGCATCAGAGCAGATTGTACTGAGAGTGCACCATATGCGGTGTGAAATACCGCACAGATGCG
TAAGGAGAAAATACCGCATCAGGCGCTCTTCCGCTTCCTCGCTCACTGACTCGCTGCGCTCGGTCGTTCG
GCTGCGGCGAGCGGTATCAGCTCACTCAAAGGCGGTAATACGGTTATCCACAGAATCAGGGGATAACGCA
GGAAAGAACATGTGAGCAAAAGGCCAGCAAAAGGCCAGGAACCGTAAAAAGGCCGCGTTGCTGGCGTTTT
TCCATAGGCTCCGCCCCCCTGACGAGCATCACAAAAATCGACGCTCAAGTCAGAGGTGGCGAAACCCGAC
AGGACTATAAAGATACCAGGCGTTTCCCCCTGGAAGCTCCCTCGTGCGCTCTCCTGTTCCGACCCTGCCG
CTTACCGGATACCTGTCCGCCTTTCTCCCTTCGGGAAGCGTGGCGCTTTCTCATAGCTCACGCTGTAGGT
ATCTCAGTTCGGTGTAGGTCGTTCGCTCCAAGCTGGGCTGTGTGCACGAACCCCCCGTTCAGCCCGACCG
CTGCGCCTTATCCGGTAACTATCGTCTTGAGTCCAACCCGGTAAGACACGACTTATCGCCACTGGCAGCA
GCCACTGGTAACAGGATTAGCAGAGCGAGGTATGTAGGCGGTGCTACAGAGTTCTTGAAGTGGTGGCCTA
ACTACGGCTACACTAGAAGGACAGTATTTGGTATCTGCGCTCTGCTGAAGCCAGTTACCTTCGGAAAAAG
AGTTGGTAGCTCTTGATCCGGCAAACAAACCACCGCTGGTAGCGGTGGTTTTTTTGTTTGCAAGCAGCAG
ATTACGCGCAGAAAAAAAGGATCTCAAGAAGATCCTTTGATCTTTTCTACGGGGTCTGACGCTCAGTGGA
ACGAAAACTCACGTTAAGGGATTTTGGTCATGCATTCTAGGTACTAAAACAATTCATCCAGTAAAATATA
ATATTTTATTTTCTCCCAATCAGGCTTGATCCCCAGTAAGTCAAAAAATAGCTCGACATACTGTTCTTCC
CCGATATCCTCCCTGATCGACCGGACGCAGAAGGCAATGTCATACCACTTGTCCGCCCTGCCGCTTCTCC
CAAGATCAATAAAGCCACTTACTTTGCCATCTTTCACAAAGATGTTGCTGTCTCCCAGGTCGCCGTGGGA
AAAGACAAGTTCCTCTTCGGGCTTTTCCGTCTTTAAAAAATCATACAGCTCGCGCGGATCTTTAAATGGA
GTGTCTTCTTCCCAGTTTTCGCAATCCACATCGGCCAGATCGTTATTCAGTAAGTAATCCAATTCGGCTA
AGCGGCTGTCTAAGCTATTCGTATAGGGACAATCCGATATGTCGATGGAGTGAAAGAGCCTGATGCACTC
CGCATACAGCTCGATAATCTTTTCAGGGCTTTGTTCATCTTCATACTCTTCCGAGCAAAGGACGCCATCG
GCCTCACTCATGAGCAGATTGCTCCAGCCATCATGCCGTTCAAAGTGCAGGACCTTTGGAACAGGCAGCT
TTCCTTCCAGCCATAGCATCATGTCCTTTTCCCGTTCCACATCATAGGTGGTCCCTTTATACCGGCTGTC
CGTCATTTTTAAATATAGGTTTTCATTTTCTCCCACCAGCTTATATACCTTAGCAGGAGACATTCCTTCC
GTATCTTTTACGCAGCGGTATTTTTCGATCAGTTTTTTCAATTCCGGTGATATTCTCATTTTAGCCATTT
ATTATTTCCTTCCTCTTTTCTACAGTATTTAAAGATACCCCAAGAAGCTAATTATAACAAGACGAACTCC
AATTCACTGTTCCTTGCATTCTAAAACCTTAAATACCAGAAAACAGCTTTTTCAAAGTTGTTTTCAAAGT
TGGCGTATAACATAGTATCGACGGAGCCGATTTTGAAACCGCGGTGATCACAGGCAGCAACGCTCTGTCA
TCGTTACAATCAACATGCTACCCTCCGCGAGATCATCCGTGTTTCAAACCCGGCAGCTTAGTTGCCGTTC
TTCCGAATAGCATCGGTAACATGAGCAAAGTCTGCCGCCTTACAACGGCTCTCCCGCTGACGCCGTCCCG
GACTGATGGGCTGCCTGTATCGAGTGGTGATTTTGTGCCGAGCTGCCGGTCGGGGAGCTGTTGGCTGGCT
GGTGGCAGGATATATTGTGGTGTAAACAAATTGACGCTTAGACAACTTAATAACACATTGCGGACGTTTT
TAATGTACTGAATTAACGCCGAATTAATTCGGGGGATCTGGATTTTAGTACTGGATTTTGGTTTTAGGAA
TTAGAAATTTTATTGATAGAAGTATTTTACAAATACAAATACATACTAAGGGTTTCTTATATGCTCAACA
CATGAGCGAAACCCTATAGGAACCCTAATTCCCTTATCTGGGAACTACTCACACATTATTATGGAGAAAC
TCGAGCTTGTCGATCGACAGATCCCGGTCGGCATCTACTCTATTTCTTTGCCCTCGGACGAGTGCTGGGG
CGTCGGTTTCCACTATCGGCGAGTACTTCTACACAGCCATCGGTCCAGACGGCCGCGCTTCTGCGGGCGA
TTTGTGTACGCCCGACAGTCCCGGCTCCGGATCGGACGATTGCGTCGCATCGACCCTGCGCCCAAGCTGC
ATCATCGAAATTGCCGTCAACCAAGCTCTGATAGAGTTGGTCAAGACCAATGCGGAGCATATACGCCCGG
AGTCGTGGCGATCCTGCAAGCTCCGGATGCCTCCGCTCGAAGTAGCGCGTCTGCTGCTCCATACAAGCCA
ACCACGGCCTCCAGAAGAAGATGTTGGCGACCTCGTATTGGGAATCCCCGAACATCGCCTCGCTCCAGTC
AATGACCGCTGTTATGCGGCCATTGTCCGTCAGGACATTGTTGGAGCCGAAATCCGCGTGCACGAGGTGC
CGGACTTCGGGGCAGTCCTCGGCCCAAAGCATCAGCTCATCGAGAGCCTGCGCGACGGACGCACTGACGG
TGTCGTCCATCACAGTTTGCCAGTGATACACATGGGGATCAGCAATCGCGCATATGAAATCACGCCATGT
AGTGTATTGACCGATTCCTTGCGGTCCGAATGGGCCGAACCCGCTCGTCTGGCTAAGATCGGCCGCAGCG
ATCGCATCCATAGCCTCCGCGACCGGTTGTAGAACAGCGGGCAGTTCGGTTTCAGGCAGGTCTTGCAACG
TGACACCCTGTGAACGGCGGGAGATGCAATAGGTCAGGCTCTCGCTAAACTCCCCAATGTCAAGCACTTC
CGGAATCGGGAGCGCGGCCGATGCAAAGTGCCGATAAACATAACGATCTTTGTAGAAACCATCGGCGCAG
CTATTTACCCGCAGGACATATCCACGCCCTCCTACATCGAAGCTGAAAGCACGAGATTCTTCGCCCTCCG
AGAGCTGCATCAGGTCGGAGACGCTGTCGAACTTTTCGATCAGAAACTTCTCGACAGACGTCGCGGTGAG
TTCAGGCTTTTTCATATCTCATTGCCCCCCGGATCTGCGAAAGCTCGAGAGAGATAGATTTGTAGAGAGA
GACTGGTGATTTCAGCGTGTCCTCTCCAAATGAAATGAACTTCCTTATATAGAGGAAGGGTCTTGCGAAG
GATAGTGGGATTGTGCGTCATCCCTTACGTCAGTGGAGATATCACATCAATCCACTTGCTTTGAAGACGT
GGTTGGAACGTCTTCTTTTTCCACGATGCTCCTCGTGGGTGGGGGTCCATCTTTGGGACCACTGTCGGCA
GAGGCATCTTGAACGATAGCCTTTCCTTTATCGCAATGATGGCATTTGTAGGTGCCACCTTCCTTTTCTA
CTGTCCTTTTGATGAAGTGACAGATAGCTGGGCAATGGAATCCGAGGAGGTTTCCCGATATTACCCTTTG
TTGAAAAGTCTCAATAGCCCTTTGGTCTTCTGAGACTGTATCTTTGATATTCTTGGAGTAGACGAGAGTG
TCGTGCTCCACCATGTTCACATCAATCCACTTGCTTTGAAGACGTGGTTGGAACGTCTTCTTTTTCCACG
ATGCTCCTCGTGGGTGGGGGTCCATCTTTGGGACCACTGTCGGCAGAGGCATCTTGAACGATAGCCTTTC
CTTTATCGCAATGATGGCATTTGTAGGTGCCACCTTCCTTTTCTACTGTCCTTTTGATGAAGTGACAGAT
AGCTGGGCAATGGAATCCGAGGAGGTTTCCCGATATTACCCTTTGTTGAAAAGTCTCAATAGCCCTTTGG
TCTTCTGAGACTGTATCTTTGATATTCTTGGAGTAGACGAGAGTGTCGTGCTCCACCATGTTGGCAAGCT
GCTCTAGCCAATACGCAAACCGCCTCTCCCCGCGCGTTGGCCGATTCATTAATGCAGCTGGCACGACAGG
TTTCCCGACTGGAAAGCGGGCAGTGAGCGCAACGCAATTAATGTGAGTTAGCTCACTCATTAGGCACCCC
AGGCTTTACACTTTATGCTTCCGGCTCGTATGTTGTGTGGAATTGTGAGCGGATAACAATTTCACACAGG
AAACAGCTATGACCATGATTACGAATTCGTTGTCAATCAATTGGCAAGTCATAAAATGCATTAAAAAATA
TTTTCATACTCAACTACAAATCCATGAGTATAACTATAATTATAAAGCAATGATTAGAATCTGACAAGGA
TTCTGGAAAATTACATAAAGGAAAGTTCATAAATGTCTAAAACACAAGAGGACATACTTGTATTCAGTAA
CATTTGCAGCTTTTCTAGGTCTGAAAATATATTTGTTGCCTAGTGAATAAGCATAATGGTACAACTACAA
GTGTTTTACTCCTCATATTAACTTCGGTCATTAGAGGCCACGATTTGACACATTTTTACTCAAAACAAAA
TGTTTGCATATCTCTTATAATTTCAAATTCAACACACAACAAATAAGAGAAAAAACAAATAATATTAATT
TGAGAATGAACAAAAGGACCATATCATTCATTAACTCTTCTCCATCCATTTCCATTTCACAGTTCGATAG
CGAAAACCGAATAAAAAACACAGTAAATTACAAGCACAACAAATGGTACAAGAAAAACAGTTTTCCCAAT
GCCATAATACTCAAACTCAGTAGGATTCTGGTGTGTGCGCAATGAAACTGATGCATTGAACTTGACGAAC
GTTGTCGAAACCGATGATACGAACGAAAGCTCTGTCCCATTCGCCATGCCGAAGCATGTTGCCCAGCCGG
CGCCAGCGAGGAGGCTGGGACCATGCCGGCCCATCGCAGGTGACCACTTTGTACAAGAAAGCTGAACGAG
AAACGTAAAATGATATAAATATCAATATATTAAATTAGATTTTGCATAAAAAACAGACTACATAATACTG
TAAAACACAACATATCCAGTCACTATGGTCGACCTGCAGACTGGCTGTGTATAAGGGAGCCTGACATTTA
TATTCCCCAGAACATCAGGTTAATGGCGTTTTTGATGTCATTTTCGCGGTGGCTGAGATCAGCCACTTCT
TCCCCGATAACGGAGGCCGGCACACTGGCCATATCGGTGGTCATCATGCGCCAGCTTTCATCCCCGATAT
GCACCACCGGGTAAAGTTCACGGGGGACTTTATCTGACAGCAGACGTGCACTGGCCAGGGGGATCACCAT
CCGTCGCCCGGGCGTGTCAATAATATCACTCTGTACATCCACAAACAGACGATAACGGCTCTCTCTTTTA
TAGGTGTAAACCTTAAACTGCATTTCACCAGCCCCTGTTCTCGTCAGCAAAAGAGCCGTTCATTTCAATA
AACCGGGCGACCTCAGCCATCCCTTCCTGATTTTCCGCTTTCCAGCGTTCGGCACGCAGACGACGGGCTT
CATTCTGCATGGTTGTGCTTACCAGACCGGAGATATTGACATCATATATGCCTTGAGCAACTGATAGCTG
TCGCTGTCAACTGTCACTGTAATACGCTGCTTCATAGCATACCTCTTTTTGACATACTTCGGGTATACAT
ATCAGTATATATTCTTATACCGCAAAAATCAGCGCGCAAATACGCATACTGTTATCTGGCTTTTAGTAAG
CCGGATCCTCTAGATTACGCCCCGCCTGCCACTCATCGCAGTACTGTTGTAATTCATTAAGCATTCTGCC
GACATGGAAGCCATCACAAACGGCATGATGAACCTGAATCGCCAGCGGCATCAGCACCTTGTCGCCTTGC
GTATAATATTTGCCCATGGTGAAAACGGTGGCGAAGAAGTTGTCCATATTGGCCACGTTTAAATCAAAAC
TGGTGAAACTCACCCAGGGATTGGCTGAGACGAAAAACATATTCTCAATAAACCCTTTAGGGAAATAGGC
CAGGTTTTCACCGTAACACGCCACATCTTGCGAATATATGTGTAGAAACTGCCGGAAATCGTCGTGGTAT
TCACTCCAGAGCGATGAAAACGTTTCAGTTTGCTCATGGAAAACGGTGTAACAAGGGTGAACACTATCCC
ATATCACCAGCTCACCGTCTTTCATTGCCATACGGAATTCCGGATGAGCATTCATCAGGCGGGCAAGAAT
GTGAATAAAGGCCGGATAAAACTTGTGCTTATTTTTCTTTACGGTCTTTAAAAAGGCCGTAATATCCAGC
TGAACGGTCTGGTTATAGGTACATTGAGCGACTGACTGAAATGCCTCAAAATGTTCTTTACGATGCCATT
GGGATATATCAACGGTGGTATATCCAGTGATTTTTTTCTCCATTTTAGCTTCCTTAGCTCCTGAAAATCT
CGACGGATCCTAACTCAAAATCCACACATTATACGAGCCGGAAGCATAAAGTGTAAAGCCTGGGGTTCCT
AATGCGGCCGCCATAGTGACTGGATATGTTGTGTTTTACAGTATTATGTAGTCTGTTTTTTATGCAAAAT
CTAATTTAATATATTGATATTTATATCATTTTACGTTTCTCGTTCAGCTTTTTTGTACAAACTTGTCACC
TGCTTTTGTGACATGCTCCCACCACCTACGCTTCGCTTAGAGGTGGGGGCTTCTCAGGTAATCCCATCTC
ATGACGGGAAGTTGACTGAGCGATCCCCGTGTGTCCCACGGTTCGAGGACAAGTTAGGCTATTGCTAATC
GTTTCATGCCCTCATGTTTGATATTGATTGCCGCATTGACGTCCCTGTCGCTCTCGAATCCACATTCACA
GCGGAATGTACGCTCAGAAAGCGATAAAGATTCCTTTACTTGATCGCAACATGAACAAGTTTTAGATGAC
GGAAACCACTTATCTATTTTGATAAGCTTTTTCCCTTGCTCCTCTAACTTGTATTGGAGAAATGTCGTGA
ACATCCCCCAGCCGTTGTCATGAACGCTCTTGCCGAAATTCAGGACTTGCGACATCCCTTTCATGTTGAG
GTTTTCGATGACCACGCAATCATACTGTTTCGCTAATTCGTATGATTTTTTGTGTAGAAAGTCTTTTCGT
TGGTTCGCTATTTTCTCATGTAGCTTCGCTACTTTCAAACGCTGTTTGTGCCAACGATTAGAACCCTTCT
TTCGGCGTGATAATATCCGTTGTTCTTTCGCTAATTTTTCCAATGCTTGCCGATAGAAACGAGGATAATT
GGCTCTCTTACCCTCGCTATCGACAAATAAACCATTCATGGAAAAATCAAGCCCAACAACCGTTTGTATT
TCTTTGGGGACAGGTTGATGTTCGTATTCGGTGAGAATAGAAACATAGTATTTTCCTGTTTTTGTTTTCT
TGATCGTACAAGCCTTGATGATATGGTGGGCAGGAATCTCCCGATGTTGCTTGAACTTGACCCATTTCAG
TTTGGGTAACTTGATATAGCCATCTGAAAGTTGAATATTGCCATTGACCACATTTGTGGTGTACGACTGT
TTCGCCTTGCGGTTTTTGAACTTTGGAAATCCAGCACGACCCGAAAAGAAATTTTGAAACGCTTTCTGCA
AATTCAATTGGGCGTTTGCTAACGCAAGGCTATCCACTTCTTTAAGCCAAGGAAACTCCTTTTTGTACTT
GGCAGGGGTCGGAAATGTTTGTTTTTTCAAAGCTTCTTTGTCGTCTTTGAACTTTTCATAAATTTGTATG
CGTTCTTCAAGCATTTTGTTATAAACGAAACGGACACAACCGAAGGTTTTGGCAAGCAGCTGTTCTTGTT
CTTTTGTTGGGTACAGACGGAATTTATATGATTTGTTTACCATAGCAGCTGGAACTCCGTGGATTCCAAC
CTTTCTCTTCTTCTTTGGAGCCATCTTATCATCATCATCCTTGTAATCCTTATCATCATCATCCTTGTAA
TCCATCTGTTAATCAGAAAAACTCAGATTAATCGACAAATTCGATCGCACAAACTAGAAACTAACACCAG
ATCTAGATAGAAATCACAAATCGAAGAGTAATTATTCGACAAAACTCAAATTATTTGAACAAATCGGATG
ATATCTATGAAACCCTAATCGAGAATTAAGATGATATCTAACGATCAAACCCAGAAAATCGTCTTCGATC
TAAGATTAACAGAATCTAAACCAAAGAACATATACGAAATTGGGATCGAACGAAAACAAAATCGAAGATT
TTGAGAGAATAAGGAACACAGAAATTTACCTTGATCACGGTAGAGAGAATTGAGAGAAAGTTTTTAAGAT
TTTGAGAAATTGAAATCTGAATTGTGAAGAAGAAGAGCTCTTTGGGTATTGTTTTATAGAAGAAGAAGAA
GAAAAGACGAGGACGACTAGGTCACGAGAAAGCTAAGGCGGTGAAGCAATAGCTAATAATAAAATGACAC
GTGTATTGAGCGTTGTTTACACGCAAAGTTGTTTTTGGCTAATTGCCTTATTTTTAGGTTGAGGAAAAGT
ATTTGTGCTTTGAGTTGATAAACACGACTCGTGTGTGCCGGCTGCAACCACTTTGACGCCGTTTATTACT
GACTCGTCGACAACCACAATTTCTAACGGTCGTCATAAGATCCAGCCGTTGAGATTTAACGATCGTTACG
ATTTATATTTTTTTAGCATTATCGTTTTATTTTTTAAATATACGGTGGAGCTGAAAATTGGCAATAATTG
AACCGTGGGTCCCACTGCATTGAAGCGTATTTCGTATTTTCTAGAATTCTTCGTGCTTTATTTCTTTTCC
TTTTTGTTTTTTTTTGCCATTTATCTAATGCAAGTGGGCTTATAAAATCAGTGAATTTCTTGGAAAAGTA
ACTTCTTTATCGTATAACATATTGTGAAATTATCCATTTCTTTTAATTTTTTAGTGTTATTGGATATTTT
TGTATGATTATTGATTTGCATAGGATAATGACTTTTGTATCAAGTTGGTGAACAAGTCTCGTTAAAAAAG
GCAAGTGGTTTGGTGACTCGATTTATTCTTGTTATTTAATTCATATATCAATGGATCTTATTTGGGGCCT
GGTCCATATTTAACACTCGTGTTCAGTCCAATGACCAATAATATTTTTTCATTAATAACAATGTAACAAG
AATGATACACAAAACATTCTTTGAATAAGTTCGCTATGAAGAAGGGAACTTATCCGGTCCTAGATCATCA
GTTCATACAAACCTCCATAGAGTTCAACATCTTAAACAAGAATATCCTGATCTGAAGAATGTGGAGGCTT
TAGTCCCTTGGATACTTGGGAGGCTGTGGAAGAACAGAAACGAGCTGGTGCTTAAAGGGAGGGAATTTGG
AACCAATGAGGTATTAGTAAGGACACAAGAAGATGCAGATGAGTGGATTAGAAGGAAAGAGGCTCAGAAT
GTAAGGAAAGCACCAACCACAACACCGTCGGGACAGACGAGAAACATGGGAAGCTCCACCACAATCTTGG
GTTAAGTGCAACTTTGATGGGGCATGGCCAACAGAAGGATTAAAATGTGGCTTAGGGTGGGTGCTTCGCG
ATCATACAGGGAAGGTGTTATGGTTAGGTGCAAGAGCTGTGGTAAAAGTAAGAAGCGTGCTGGAAGTAGA
AGTGGAGGCTCTTAGATGGGCTGTGCTGTCATTATCCCGATTCAATTATAGGAAGATCATTTTTGAGGTG
GATTCTCAGCAACTTGTGTCTTTGGTTACATGAAAGTTATGCTTGTCAAGTCTCAATCCAATTATCCAAG
ACATAAAGTATCTACTTAGCAAGTTTGAGGATTTTATGCTTGTGCATACAAGCCGAGAAGGAAATGGAGT
GGCAGATAGAATAGCTAAGGAATCTCTTTCTTTTGAGAATTATGATCTAAAGTTGTATTCTATTGTACCA
ATTTGGGTTAAAAGCTCTGTTGAGCTAGACTGGTACCTTCCTAGGATACTAGTGATCTAGAGTCGACCTG
CAGGCATGCAAGCTTGGCACTGGCCGTCGTTTTACAACGTCGTGACTGGGAAAACCCTGGCGTTACCCAA
CTTAATCGCCTTGCAGCACATCCCCCTTTCGCCAGCTGGCGTAATAGCGAAGAGGCCCGCACCGATCGCC
CTTCCCAACAGTTGCGCAGCCTGAATGGCGAATGCTAGAGCAGCTTGAGCTTGGATCAGATTGTCGTTTC
CCGCCTTCAGTTTAAACTATCAGTGTTTGACAGGATATATTGGCGGGTAAACCTAAGAGAAAAGAGCGTT
TATTAGAATAATCGGATATTTAAAAGGGCGTGAAAAGGTTTATCCGTTCGTCCATTTGTATGTGCATGCC
AACCACAGGGTTCCCCTCGGGATCAAAGTACTTTGATCCAACCCCTCCGCTGCTATAGTGCAGTCGGCTT
CTGACGTTCAGTGCAGCCGTCTTCTGAAAACGACATGTCGCACAAGTCCTAAGTTACGCGACAGGCTGCC
GCCCTGCCCTTTTCCTGGCGTTTTCTTGTCGCGTGTTTTAGTCGCATAAAGTAGAATACTTGCGACTAGA
ACCGGAGACATTACGCCATGAACAAGAGCGCCGCCGCTGGCCTGCTGGGCTATGCCCGCGTCAGCACCGA
CGACCAGGACTTGACCAACCAACGGGCCGAACTGCACGCGGCCGGCTGCACCAAGCTGTTTTCCGAGAAG
ATCACCGGCACCAGGCGCGACCGCCCGGAGCTGGCCAGGATGCTTGACCACCTACGCCCTGGCGACGTTG
TGACAGTGACCAGGCTAGACCGCCTGGCCCGCAGCACCCGCGACCTACTGGACATTGCCGAGCGCATCCA
GGAGGCCGGCGCGGGCCTGCGTAGCCTGGCAGAGCCGTGGGCCGACACCACCACGCCGGCCGGCCGCATG
GTGTTGACCGTGTTCGCCGGCATTGCCGAGTTCGAGCGTTCCCTAATCATCGACCGCACCCGGAGCGGGC
GCGAGGCCGCCAAGGCCCGAGGCGTGAAGTTTGGCCCCCGCCCTACCCTCACCCCGGCACAGATCGCGCA
CGCCCGCGAGCTGATCGACCAGGAAGGCCGCACCGTGAAAGAGGCGGCTGCACTGCTTGGCGTGCATCGC
TCGAC
